Addgene plasmid #16829: pBS drosophila armadillo
Depositing lab: Eric Wieschaus. Depositing organization: Princeton University. Publication: The segment polarity gene armadillo encodes a functionally modular protein that is the Drosophila homolog of human plakoglobin. Peifer M, Wieschaus E. Cell. 1990 Dec 21. 63(6):1167-76. 10.1016/0092-8674(90)90413-9 PubMed 2261639.
Backbone
  Vector backbone: pBluescript KS (+)
  Backbone size w/o insert (bp): 3000
  Vector type: Bacterial Expression
Growth in bacteria
  Bacterial resistance: Ampicillin, 100 μg/mL
  Growth temperature: 37°C
  Growth strain: DH5alpha
  Copy number: High Copy
Gene/Insert
  Gene/Insert name: armadillo
  Species: D. melanogaster (fly)
  Insert size (bp): 2700
  Entrez Gene: arm (a.k.a. Dmel_CG11579, ARM, Arm, Armadillo, CG11579, Dm Arm, Dmel\CG11579, EG:86E4.6, beta-Cat, beta-Catenin, beta-cat, beta-cat-arm, beta-catenin, betaCatenin, betacat, bgr;-Cat, dmCTNNB1, l(1)2Bv, l(1)G0192, l(1)G0234, l(1)G0410, l(1)arm, t12687 ALR Dm)
  Cloning method: Restriction Enzyme; 5′ cloning site BamHI (not destroyed); 3′ cloning site BamHI (not destroyed)
  Sequencing primers: 5′ T7; 3′ T3
Terms and licenses: Academic/Nonprofit Terms; Industry Terms: Not Available to Industry
Depositor comments: Description: Full coding sequence of Drosophila armadillo in pBluescript (+)KS'. T7 primer is at the 5' end, followed by BamHI site at nt 150 of arm cDNA, and the initiation ATG is 6-8nt downstream. There is an EcoRI site at nt 287 of the arm cDNA, and a stop at nt 2704, followed by an Eco RI site at nt 2770 and a Bam HI at 2820. Thus the insert can best be obtained with a BamHI digest.
How to cite: pBS drosophila armadillo was a gift from Eric Wieschaus (Addgene plasmid # 16829 ; http://n2t.net/addgene:16829 ; RRID:Addgene_16829)
