[The description below was written by a language model from this plasmid's Addgene catalogue record.]
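Description:
pBS drosophila armadillo is a cDNA clone of the Drosophila melanogaster segment polarity gene armadillo (arm), the fly beta-catenin and homolog of human plakoglobin, carried in the pBluescript KS(+) phagemid backbone of about 3 kb. It is propagated in E. coli as a high-copy plasmid under ampicillin selection. Although catalogued as a bacterial expression vector, pBluescript is primarily a general cloning and in vitro transcription vector. No feature table is provided, so backbone elements other than the resistance marker and the flanking T7 and T3 primer sites are not itemised in the record.

The insert of roughly 2.7 kb contains the full armadillo coding sequence and was cloned as a BamHI fragment, with both BamHI sites preserved. According to the depositor's notes, the T7 primer site lies at the 5′ end of the gene and the T3 site at the 3′ end. The upstream BamHI site sits around nucleotide 150 of the arm cDNA, with the initiation codon only a few nucleotides downstream, so very little 5′ untranslated sequence is retained. The stop codon is near nucleotide 2704, and the downstream BamHI site is near 2820. EcoRI sites occur within the cDNA, one near the 5′ end of the coding region and another just past the stop codon, so EcoRI would truncate the open reading frame and a BamHI digest is the recommended way to release the intact insert. No epitope tags or reporters are recorded. The plasmid serves mainly as a source of the armadillo open reading frame for subcloning into other vectors. The orientation relative to the T7 site would also suit sense transcript synthesis, though the record does not state a specific application.
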