>Addgene plasmid #16829 | pBS drosophila armadillo | addgene partial sequence | sequence record 23872 | T7 5'-TAATACGACTCACTATAGGG-3'
NCGCGGGGGCGGCCGCTCTGAACTNGTGGATCCAAGATGAGTTACATGCCAGCCCAGAATCGAACCATGT
CGCATAATAATCAATACAATCCACCTGATCTGCCGCCGATGGTATCCGCCAAGGAGCAGACCCTCATGTG
GCAGCAGAATTCGTACTTGGGCGACTCCGGCATCCACTCGGGTGCCGTGACCCAGGTTCCATCGCTGTCT
GGCAAGGAGGACGAGGAGATGGAGGGAGATCCACTTATGTTCGACCTGGACACCGGTTTCCCGCAGAATT
TCACACAAGACCAAGTGGACGATATGAACCAGCAACTGAGCCAGACACGCTCCCAACGTGTACGTGCTGC
CATGTTTCCGGAAACCCTGGAGGAGGGCATTGAGATTCCCTCCACCCAGTTTGATCCCCAACAGCCGACG
GCAGTGCAACGTCTTTCGGAACCGTCACAAATGCTAAAGCACGCGGTGGTCAATCTGATCAACTACCAGG
ACGACGCTGAGCTGGCAACCAGGGCCATACCCGAGTTGATCAAGCTGCTGAACGATGAGGATCAGGTGGT
AGTTTCCCAGGCCGCCATGATGGTCCACCAGCTGTCTAAGAAGGAGGCCTCGCGACATGCCATTATGAAC
AGCCCTCAGATGGTAGCCGCTTTGGTGCGTGCCATCTCTAACAGCAACGATCTGGAGAGCACCAAGGCAG
CGGTAGGAACACTGCACAACTTATCACACCATCGCCAGGGTCTGCTGGCCATCTTCAAGAGTGGCGGCAT
CCCGGCACTCGTCAAGTT
